Addgene plasmid #170036: pKB253
Purpose: Encodes LacI-controlled expression of surface-displayed K5L7 and PvirK-mNeonGreen reporter
Depositing lab: Jeffrey Tabor. Depositing organization: Rice University. Publication: High-throughput discovery of peptide activators of a bacterial sensor kinase. Brink KR, Mu AM, Hoang KV, Groszman K, Gunn JS, Tabor JJ. bioRxiv 10.1101/2021.06.01.446581.
Backbone
  Vector backbone: pSC101*
  Vector type: Bacterial Expression, Synthetic Biology
Growth in bacteria
  Bacterial resistance: Ampicillin, 100 μg/mL
  Growth temperature: 37°C
  Growth strain: DH5alpha
  Copy number: Low Copy
Gene/Insert 1
  Gene/Insert name: mNeonGreen
  Species: Branchiostoma lanceolatum
  Promoter: PvirK
  Cloning method: Unknown
  Sequencing primers: 5′ CGTCTAAGAAACCATTATTATCATGACATTAAC
Gene/Insert 2
  Gene/Insert name: K5L7
  Species: Synthetic; Escherichia coli
  Promoter: Ptac
  Tag / fusion protein: Lpp (N terminal on insert); OmpA (N terminal on insert); Tether (N terminal on insert)
  Cloning method: Unknown
  Sequencing primers: 5′ CGGTATCAGCTCACTCAAAGG
Resource information
  A portion of this plasmid was derived from a plasmid made by: Peptide display fusion protein sequence was obtained from Bryan Davies and was originally published in Tucker et al. 2018 (DOI:10.1016/j.cell.2017.12.009).
Terms and licenses: Academic/Nonprofit Terms; Industry Terms: Not Available to Industry
Depositor comments: Peptide display fusion protein sequence was obtained from Bryan Davies and was originally published in Tucker et al. 2018 (DOI:10.1016/j.cell.2017.12.009). Tucker AT, Leonard SP, DuBois CD, Knauf GA, Cunningham AL, Wilke CO, Trent MS, Davies BW. Discovery of Next-Generation Antimicrobials through Bacterial Self-Screening of Surface-Displayed Peptide Libraries. Cell. 2018 Jan 25;172(3):618-628.e13. doi: 10.1016/j.cell.2017.12.009. Epub 2018 Jan 4. PMID: 29307492; PMCID: PMC5786472. Please visit https://www.biorxiv.org/content/10.1101/2021.06.01.446581v1 for bioRxiv preprint.
How to cite: pKB253 was a gift from Jeffrey Tabor (Addgene plasmid # 170036 ; http://n2t.net/addgene:170036 ; RRID:Addgene_170036)
