[The description below was written by a language model from this plasmid's Addgene catalogue record and pLannotate feature annotations shown in this document.]
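Description:
pKB253 is a low-copy bacterial expression and synthetic-biology plasmid of about 7 kb built on a pSC101* backbone. It replicates from the pSC101 origin with the plasmid-encoded Rep101 (RepA) initiator protein, and it is selected with ampicillin through a β-lactamase gene under its own promoter. It also carries lacI driven by the lacIq promoter, an up-mutation that raises repressor levels, so the regulated cassette stays tightly repressed without relying on the host for repressor.

The plasmid combines two functional modules. In the first, a tac promoter followed by a lac operator drives a surface-display fusion. Fragments of the Lpp lipoprotein and the OmpA outer-membrane protein, followed by a tether, sit N-terminal to the synthetic peptide K5L7. The Lpp-OmpA scaffold directs the fusion to the outer membrane and presents the tethered peptide on the cell's own surface. Expression is induced by IPTG or lactose, which relieve LacI repression. The display scaffold was taken from an earlier system for self-screening of surface-displayed peptide libraries.

In the second module, the PvirK promoter controls mNeonGreen, a fast-maturing monomeric green/yellow fluorescent protein from Branchiostoma lanceolatum, followed by rrnB T1 and T7Te terminators. PvirK itself is not annotated in the feature table, but it is named in the catalogue fields. The table also lists a short fragment matching the red fluorescent protein mKelly1 downstream of the reporter, and the record does not explain its role.

Together the modules link display of a given peptide to a fluorescent transcriptional output in the same cell. This fits the associated work on high-throughput discovery of peptide activators of a bacterial sensor kinase, although the record does not name the kinase.
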