Features (pLannotate 1.2.2; 17 found; start..end, strand, type, name):
   1012..1089    -  promoter       lacIq promoter: lacI (mutant); In the lacIq allele, a single base change in the promoter boosts expression of the lacI gene about 10-fold.
   1111..1155    +  terminator     his operon terminator (fragment): This putative transcriptin terminator from the E. coli his operon has a 2-bp deletion introduced during synthesis. Its efficiency has not been determined.
   1458..2408    -  CDS            Rep101: RepA protein needed for replication with the pSC101 origin; rep101
   2456..2678    -  rep_origin     pSC101 ori: low-copy replication origin that requires the Rep101 protein
   3180..3214    -  terminator     lambda t0 terminator: minimal transcription terminator from phage lambda (Scholtissek and Grosse, 1987)
   3294..4154    -  CDS            AmpR: β-lactamase; bla; confers resistance to ampicillin, carbenicillin, and related antibiotics
   4155..4218    -  promoter       AmpR promoter: bla
   4558..5265    +  CDS            mNeonGreen: mNeonGreen is a basic (constitutively fluorescent) green/yellow fluorescent protein published in 2013, derived from Branchiostoma lanceolatum. It is reported to be a very rapidly-maturing monomer with moderate acid sensitivity.
   5277..5348    +  terminator     rrnB T1 terminator: transcription terminator T1 from the E. coli rrnB gene
   5364..5391    +  terminator     T7Te terminator: phage T7 early transcription terminator
   5485..5754    +  CDS            mKelly1 (fragment): mKelly1 is a basic (constitutively fluorescent) red fluorescent protein published in 2018, derived from Entacmaea quadricolor. It is reported to be a rapidly-maturing monomer with moderate acid sensitivity.
   5996..6400    -  CDS            ompA (fragment): OMPA_SHIFL - Experimental evidence at protein level: Swiss-Prot protein existence level 1. (Microbial infection) Serves as a secondary receptor during phage Sf6 infection; infection requires both lipopolysaccharide (LPS) and the OmpA beta-barrel. From Shigella flexneri.
   6404..6490    -  CDS            lpp (fragment): LPP_ECOLI - Also known as mlpA, mulI. Experimental evidence at protein level: Swiss-Prot protein existence level 1. An outer membrane lipoprotein that controls the distance between the inner and outer membranes; adding residues to Lpp increases the width of the periplasm (PubMed:29257832). The only protein known to be covalently linked to the peptidoglycan network (PGN) (PubMed:4261992, PubMed:3013869, PubMed:4245367). Also non-covalently binds the PGN (PubMed:3013869). The link between the cell outer membrane and PGN contributes to the maintenance of the structural and functional integrity of
   6585..6601    -  protein_bind   lac operator: The lac repressor binds to the lac operator to inhibit transcription in E. coli. This inhibition can be relieved by adding lactose or isopropyl-β-D-thiogalactopyranoside (IPTG). lac repressor encoded by lacI
   6609..6637    -  promoter       tac promoter: strong E. coli promoter; hybrid between the trp and lac UV5 promoters
   6810..6896    -  terminator     rrnB T1 terminator: Escherichia coli rrnB; transcription terminator T1 from the E. coli rrnB gene
   6902..1011    -  CDS            lacI (across the origin): lac repressor; lacI; The lac repressor binds to the lac operator to inhibit transcription in E. coli. This inhibition can be relieved by adding lactose or isopropyl-β-D-thiogalactopyranoside (IPTG).
>Addgene plasmid #170036 | pKB253 | addgene full sequence | sequence record 335965 | Addgene NGS Result
GGCGGTTTGCGTATTGGGCGCCAGGGTGGTTTTTCTTTTCACCAGTGAGACGGGCAACAGCTGATTGCCC
TTCACCGCCTGGCCCTGAGAGAGTTGCAGCAAGCGGTCCACGCTGGTTTGCCCCAGCAGGCGAAAATCCT
GTTTGATGGTGGTTAACGGCGGGATATAACATGAGCTGTCTTCGGTATCGTCGTATCCCACTACCGAGAT
ATCCGCACCAACGCGCAGCCCGGACTCGGTAATGGCGCGCATTGCGCCCAGCGCCATCTGATCGTTGGCA
ACCAGCATCGCAGTGGGAACGATGCCCTCATTCAGCATTTGCATGGTTTGTTGAAAACCGGACATGGCAC
TCCAGTCGCCTTCCCGTTCCGCTATCGGCTGAATTTGATTGCGAGTGAGATATTTATGCCAGCCAGCCAG
ACGCAGACGCGCCGAGACAGAACTTAATGGGCCCGCTAACAGCGCGATTTGCTGGTGACCCAATGCGACC
AGATGCTCCACGCCCAGTCGCGTACCGTCTTCATGGGAGAAAATAATACTGTTGATGGGTGTCTGGTCAG
AGACATCAAGAAATAACGCCGGAACATTAGTGCAGGCAGCTTCCACAGCAATGGCATCCTGGTCATCCAG
CGGATAGTTAATGATCAGCCCACTGACGCGTTGCGCGAGAAGATTGTGCACCGCCGCTTTACAGGCTTCG
ACGCCGCTTCGTTCTACCATCGACACCACCACGCTGGCACCCAGTTGATCGGCGCGAGATTTAATCGCCG
CGACAATTTGCGACGGCGCGTGCAGGGCCAGACTGGAGGTGGCAACGCCAATCAGCAACGACTGTTTGCC
CGCCAGTTGTTGTGCCACGCGGTTGGGAATGTAATTCAGCTCCGCCATCGCCGCTTCCACTTTTTCCCGC
GTTTTCGCAGAAACGTGGCTGGCCTGGTTCACCACGCGGGAAACGGTCTGATAAGAGACACCGGCATACT
CTGCGACATCGTATAACGTTACTGGTTTCACATTCACCACCCTGAATTGACTCTCTTCCGGGCGCTATCA
TGCCATACCGCGAAAGGTTTTGCACCATTCGATGGTGTCAACGTAAATGCATGCCGCTTCGGCAAGGTGT
CACCACCCTGCCCTTTTTCTTTAAAACCGAAAAGATTACTTCGCGTTATGCAGGCTTCCTCGCTCACTGA
CTCGCTGCGCTCGGTCGTTCGGCTGCGGCGAGCGGTATCAGCTCACTCAAAGGCGGTAATCTCGAGGTTA
CATTGTCGATCTGTTCATGGTGAACAGCTTTGAATGCACCAAAAACTCGTAAAAGCTCTGATGTATCTAT
CTTTTTTACACCGTTTTCATCTGTGCATATGGACAGTTTTCCCTTTGATATGTAACGGTGAACAGTTGTT
CTACTTTTGTTTGTTAGTCTTGATGCTTCACTGATAGATACAAGAGCCATAAGAACCTCAGATCCTTCCG
TATTTAGCCAGTATGTTCTCTAGTGTGGTTCGTTGTTTTTGCGTGAGCCATGAGAACGAACCATTGAGAT
CATACTTACTTTGCATGTCACTCAAAAATTTTGCCTCAAAACTGGTGAGCTGAATTTTTGCAGTTAAAGC
ATCGTGTAGTGTTTTTCTTAGTCCGTTATGTAGGTAGGAATCTGATGTAATGGTTGTTGGTATTTTGTCA
CCATTCATTTTTATCTGGTTGTTCTCAAGTTCGGTTACGAGATCCATTTGTCTATCTAGTTCAACTTGGA
AAATCAACGTATCAGTCGGGCGGCCTCGCTTATCAACCACCAATTTCATATTGCTGTAAGTGTTTAAATC
TTTACTTATTGGTTTCAAAACCCATTGGTTAAGCCTTTTAAACTCATGGTAGTTATTTTCAAGCATTAAC
ATGAACTTAAATTCATCAAGGCTAATCTCTATATTTGCCTTGTGAGTTTTCTTTTGTGTTAGTTCTTTTA
ATAACCACTCATAAATCCTCATAGAGTATTTGTTTTCAAAAGACTTAACATGTTCCAGATTATATTTTAT
GAATTTTTTTAACTGGAAAAGATAAGGCAATATCTCTTCACTAAAAACTAATTCTAATTTTTCGCTTGAG
AACTTGGCATAGTTTGTCCACTGGAAAATCTCAAAGCCTTTAACCAAAGGATTCATGATTTCCACAGTTC
TCGTCATCAGCTCTCTGGTTGCTTTAGCTAATACACCATAAGCATTTTCCCTACTGATGTTCATCATCTG
AGCGTATTGGTTATAAGTGAACGATACCGTCCGTTCTTTCCTTGTAGGGTTTTCAATAGTGGGGTTGAGT
AGTGCCACACAGCATAAAATTAGCTTGGTTTCATGCTCCGTTAAGTCATAGCGACTAATCGCTAGTTCAT
TTGCTTTGAAAACAACTAATTCAGACATACATCTCAATTGGTCTAGGTGATTTTAATCACTATACCAATT
GAGATGGGCTAGTCAATGATAATTACATGTCCTTTTCCTTTGAGTTGTGGGTATCTGTAAATTCTGCTAG
ACCTTTGCTGGAAAACTTGTAAATTCTGCTAGACCCTCTGTAAATTCCGCTAGACCTTTGTGTGTTTTTT
TTGTTTATATTCAAGTGGTTATAATTTATAGAATAAAGAAAGAATAAAAAAAGATAAAAAGAATAGATCC
CAGCCCTGTGTATAACTCACTACTTTAGTCAGTTCCGCAGTATTACAAAAGGATGTCGCAAACGCTGTTT
GCTCCTCTACAAAACAGACCTTAAAACCCTAAAGGCTTAAGTAGCACCCTCGCAAGCTCGTGCAAATCGC
TTAATATTCCTTTTGTCTCCGACCATCAGGCACCTGAGTCGCTGCCTTTTTCGTGACATTCAGTTCGCTG
CGCTCACGGCTCTGGCAGTGAATGTGGGTAAATGGCACTACAGGCGCCTTTTATGGATTCATGCAAGGAA
ACTACCCATAATACAAGAAAAGCCCGTCACGGGCTTCTCAGGGCGTTTTATGGCTGGTCTGCTATGTGGT
GCTATCTGACTTTTTGCTGTTCAGCAGTTCCTGCCCTCTGATTTTCCAGTCTGACCACTTCGGATTATCC
CGTGACAGGTCATTCAGACTGGCTAATGCACCCAGTAAGGCAGCGGTATCATCAACAGGCTTACCCGTCT
TACTGTCCCTAGTGCTTGGATTCTCACCAATAAAAAACGCCCGGCGGCAACCGAGCGTTCTGAACAAATC
CAGATGGAGTTCTGATGTCATTACTGGATCTATCAACAGGAGTCCAAGCGAGCTCGTAAACTTGGTCTGA
CAGTTACCAATGCTTAATCAGTGAGGCACCTATCTCAGCGATCTGTCTATTTCGTTCATCCATAGTTGCC
TGACTCCCCGTCGTGTAGATAACTACGATACGGGAGGGCTTACCATCTGGCCCCAGTGCTGCAATGATAC
CGCGTGATCCACGCTCACCGGCTCCAGATTTATCAGCAATAAACCAGCCAGCCGGAAGGGCCGAGCGCAG
AAGTGGTCCTGCAACTTTATCCGCCTCCATCCAGTCTATTAATTGTTGCCGGGAAGCTAGAGTAAGTAGT
TCGCCAGTTAATAGTTTGCGCAACGTTGTTGCCATTGCTACAGGCATCGTGGTGTCACGCTCGTCGTTTG
GTATGGCTTCATTCAGCTCCGGTTCCCAACGATCAAGGCGAGTTACATGATCCCCCATGTTGTGCAAAAA
AGCGGTTAGCTCCTTCGGTCCTCCGATCGTTGTCAGAAGTAAGTTGGCCGCAGTGTTATCACTCATGGTT
ATGGCAGCACTGCATAATTCTCTTACTGTCATGCCATCCGTAAGATGCTTTTCTGTTACTGGTGAGTACT
CAACCAAGTCATTCTGAGAATAGTGTATGCGGCGACCGAGTTGCTCTTGCCCGGCGTCAATACGGTATAA
TACCGCGCCACATAGCAGAACTTTAAAAGTGCTCATCATTGGAAAACGTTCTTCGGGGCGAAAACTCTCA
AGGATCTTACCGCTGTTGAGATCCAGTTCGATGTAACCCACTCGTGCACCCAACTGATCTTCAGCATCTT
TTACTTTCACCAGCGTTTCTGGGTGAGCAAAAACGGGAAGGCAAAATGCCGCAAAAAAGTGAATAAGGGC
GACACTGAAATGTTGAATACTCATACTCTTCCTTTTTCAATATTATTGAAGCATTTATCAGGGTTATTGT
CTCATGAGCGGATACATATTTTAATGTATTTAGAAAAATAAACAAATAGGGGTTCCGCGCACATTTCCCA
TGGTGCCACCTGACGTCTAATAAACCATTATTATCATGACATTAACCTATAAAAATAGGCGTATCACGAG
GCAGAATTTTTATCGCTTCCGCGTTCCGTCTACTCCCTATTACGCTCCGGAATCTCCGACGCCTACGGCC
GACGTCGGATACCGCCATTGATAAACTGTTTAACAACATCGTCTGTACAGACCTTCTTCGTTGCCTTTAC
GTTTAACTCAATCAGGCTACCGTCTCGGTTATAAGTCTATCGAGTAGTAGAGCCGTAGTAAAGAGGAGAA
ATACTAGATGGTTTCGAAAGGTGAGGAGGATAACATGGCGTCGCTGCCTGCTACACATGAACTGCATATT
TTCGGCAGCATCAACGGAGTTGATTTCGACATGGTGGGCCAAGGCACCGGCAACCCGAACGACGGCTATG
AAGAATTGAATTTGAAATCTACCAAGGGCGACTTGCAATTTAGTCCGTGGATTCTGGTACCGCATATTGG
TTATGGTTTTCATCAGTATCTGCCCTACCCAGACGGAATGAGCCCATTTCAGGCGGCTATGGTGGATGGC
AGTGGCTATCAGGTCCATCGCACCATGCAATTCGAGGATGGGGCGAGCCTGACCGTGAATTATCGGTACA
CTTACGAAGGTTCACATATTAAAGGTGAAGCACAAGTTAAAGGCACCGGCTTCCCGGCGGATGGCCCAGT
GATGACCAACAGCCTGACGGCGGCGGACTGGTGTCGTAGCAAAAAGACGTATCCCAATGATAAAACAATT
ATTTCTACCTTTAAATGGAGTTACACCACGGGTAACGGTAAACGCTACCGTAGCACGGCTCGCACCACAT
ACACCTTTGCGAAACCCATGGCCGCGAACTATCTGAAAAATCAGCCGATGTATGTGTTTCGCAAAACGGA
ACTGAAACATTCGAAAACTGAACTCAATTTCAAAGAGTGGCAAAAAGCCTTCACCGACGTAATGGGCATG
GATGAACTGTACAAATGACCAGGCATCAAATAAAACGAAAGGCTCAGTCGAAAGACTGGGCCTTTCGTTT
TATCTGTTGTTTGTCGGTGAACGCTCTCTACTAGAGTCACACTGGCTCACCTTCGGGTGGGCCTTTCTGC
GTTTATAGTTTCACTTCTGAGTTCGGCATGGGGTCAGGTGGGACCACCGCGCTACTGCCGCCAGGCAGCT
GTATCATCTGCGTACTCCATTAGTGTGACGACCTATGAGGATGGCGGGGTATTAACTGTAACGCAAGATA
CTTCTCTGCAAGATGGTTGTTTAATTTATAATGTGAAACTGCGCGGCGTTAATTTTCCCTCAAATGGTCC
CGTAATGCAAAAGAAGACCTTAGGGTGGGAAGCTTCTACGGAAACGTTGTATCCTGCAGATGGCGGTCTT
GAGGGTCGTTGTGATATGGCGTTGAAACTGGTCGGCGGTGGACATTTGCATTGTAATCTGAAAACGACTT
ATCGTAGCAAGAAGCTTACTTTAAAAGTTTCAATAACAACTTCAACAATTTTTTGGTTCCTCCGATACCC
GCAGCTGGAGCCTCAGCGGCATCTGCAGGAGCGGCTTCCGCAGCCGGTGCTTCACTCGCTGGTGCCTCCG
CTGCTGGTGTAGCTTCCGCAGCTGGTGCAGCAGGTTCCTGACTGATGCCAGCGGCTGGGGCTTCGGCAGC
ATCCGCTGGGGCAGCTTCTGCTGCAGGCGCTTCGCTAGCTGGAGCTTCAGCAGCAGGAGTCGCCTCTGCG
GCGGGCGCTGCAGGCTCTTGACTGGTACCAATACCGTTGTCCGGACGAGTGCCGATGGTGTGTGCGTCAC
CGATGTTGTTGGTCCACTGGTATTCCAGACGGGTAGCGATTTCAGGAGTGATCGCGTACTCAACACCGCC
AGCGAAGACCGGAGAAACGCCGGTGTCGTGGTTTTTACCATAAACGTTGGATTTAGTGTCTGCACGCCAT
ACCATGCCACCCAGACGAGTGTAGATGTCCAGGTCGTCAGTGATTGGGTAACCCAGTTTAGCGGTCAGTT
GAACGCCCTGAGCTTTGTATGCACCGTTTTCAACGCTGCCTTTGTACGGCATACGACCTAACCAGTCGTA
ACCCATTTCAAAGCCAACATACGGGTTAATTCCCTGATCGATTTTAGCGTTGCTGGAGCAACCTGCCAGC
AGAGTAGAACCCAGGATTACCGCGCCCAGTACCAGTTTAGTAGCTTTCATCAGAAATACTCCATAGCATG
ATTAAGATGTTTCAGTACGAAAATTGCTTTCATTGTTGATCTCCTTTTTAAGTGAACTTGGGCCCTGTGT
GAAATTGTTATCCGCTCACAATTCCACACATTATACGAGCCGATGATTAATTGTCAACAGCTCATTTCAG
AATATTAGCCAGAACCGTTATGATGTCGGCGCAAAAAACATTATCCAGAACGGGAGTGCGCCTTGAGCGA
CACGAATTATGCAGTGATTTACGTATTACCGCCTTTGAGTGAGCTGATACCGCTCGCCGCAGCCGAACGC
CCTAGGTCTAGGGCGGCGGATTTGTCCTACTCAGGAGAGCGTTCACCGACAAACAACAGATAAAACGAAA
GGCCCAGTCTTTCGACTGAGCCTTTCGTTTTATTTGATGCCTCACTGCCCGCTTTCCAGTCGGGAAACCT
GTCGTGCCAGCTGCATTAATGAATCGGCCAACGCGCGGGGAGA
